Addgene plasmid #27236: pEF-BOS RIG-I
Depositing lab: Kate Fitzgerald. Depositing organization: University of Massachusetts, Worcester. Publication: The RNA helicase Lgp2 inhibits TLR-independent sensing of viral replication by retinoic acid-inducible gene-I. Rothenfusser S, Goutagny N, DiPerna G, Gong M, Monks BG, Schoenemeyer A, Yamamoto M, Akira S, Fitzgerald KA. J Immunol. 2005 Oct 15. 175(8):5260-8. PubMed 16210631.
Backbone
  Vector backbone: pEF-BOS
  Backbone size w/o insert (bp): 5500
  Vector type: Mammalian Expression
  Selectable markers: Neomycin (select with G418)
Growth in bacteria
  Bacterial resistance: Ampicillin, 100 μg/mL
  Growth temperature: 37°C
  Growth strain: DH5alpha
  Copy number: Unknown
Gene/Insert
  Gene/Insert name: retinoic acid inducible gene I (alt names: RIG-I; DDX58)
  Species: H. sapiens (human)
  Insert size (bp): 900
  GenBank ID: NP_055129
  Entrez Gene: RIGI (a.k.a. DDX58, RIG-I, RIG1, RLR-1, SGMRT2)
  Tag / fusion protein: Flag (C terminal on backbone); His6 (C terminal on backbone)
  Cloning method: Restriction Enzyme; 5′ cloning site Xho1 (unknown if destroyed); 3′ cloning site BamH1 (unknown if destroyed)
  Sequencing primers: 5′ EF1a-F
Terms and licenses: Academic/Nonprofit Terms; Industry Terms: Not Available to Industry
How to cite: pEF-BOS RIG-I was a gift from Kate Fitzgerald (Addgene plasmid # 27236)
