[The description below was written by a language model from this plasmid's Addgene catalogue record.]
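Description:
pEF-BOS RIG-I is a mammalian expression plasmid built on the pEF-BOS backbone (about 5.5 kb without insert) and carrying human retinoic acid inducible gene I (RIG-I, also known as DDX58). RIG-I is a cytosolic RNA helicase that senses viral RNA and triggers antiviral innate immune signalling. The plasmid is propagated in E. coli under ampicillin selection. The record also lists a neomycin marker, so transfected mammalian cells can be selected with G418. The bacterial origin and copy number are not stated. The promoter is not listed explicitly either. However, the pEF-BOS family drives expression from the human EF-1α promoter, and the EF1a forward sequencing primer given for this plasmid is consistent with that arrangement.

The insert was cloned by restriction digestion between XhoI (5′) and BamHI (3′) sites, and it is not known whether either site survived cloning. It sits in frame with backbone-encoded C-terminal Flag and His6 tags. These tags allow detection by immunoblotting, immunoprecipitation with anti-Flag antibodies, and metal-affinity purification. The recorded insert size is about 900 bp, which is far shorter than the coding sequence of the full-length RIG-I protein. The record does not say whether this reflects a truncated fragment or an inaccurate entry, so the extent of the insert should be confirmed by sequencing.

The plasmid is associated with work on TLR-independent sensing of viral replication by RIG-I and its inhibition by the related helicase Lgp2. This points to its use for overexpressing tagged RIG-I in cultured mammalian cells to study antiviral signalling and protein interactions.
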