>Addgene plasmid #27236 | pEF-BOS RIG-I | addgene partial sequence | sequence record 33578 | 27236 with G-CSF-R (5' GATGGGGAACACTGCTGTTTA 3')
ACCTGATACTCTCAAGGGTCCCAGGTGGGGACCCTCACTCTAGAGTCGCGGCCGCTCAGTGGTGGTGGTG
GTGGTGCTTGTCATCGTCGTCCTTGTAGTCCTTGACGATCCTTCCTTCAATGGATCCTTTGGACATTTCT
GCTGGATCAAATGGTATCTTCTCAAAATGAAAGTCCTTCCACTTCGAGTACAGCGTCTGAACTCCAGTTG
CAATATCCTCCACCACAAAACTTTCAATTTTTATAACTGGAATCTCAAATGTCTTGTACTTCACATGGAT
TCCCCAGTCATGGCTGCAGTTCTGTCGGGCACAGAATATCTTTGCTCTTTTTTCAAAACTTGAAAACTGC
TTTGGCTTGGGATGTGGTCTACTCACAAAGCATTCCTTAAAAGCATCTCCAAGCACAGTGTAATGGCATT
CCTCTATCACTCTTACGTCAGCTGTGTAACATGCCAAGGCTTTGCACTTTCTGCAGAGCAGTTTTTTATT
TTCCTTATCAGGTACAGGTTTTGGTTTTTCTTGACTATCTCTGATGAATTTTTCATGAGTCTGTATATGC
AGAATCTTTTCCCTAAATACTGCTTCGTCCCATGTCTGAAGGCGTAAAATAGAGTCATTCATCATTTTTT
CTTTGTACATGTTTATTTGTTCTTTTTCAATTACACCAGCATTACTAGTCAGAAGGAAGCACTTGCTACC
TCTTGCTCTTCCTCTGCCTCTGGTTTGGATCATTTTGATGACATTGCCCACATACTCATAAAGGATGACA
AGATTGCACTGTGCAATGTCAATGCCTTCATCAGCAACTGAGGTGGCAATCAGAATATTGTGATCTCCAC
TGGCTTTGAATGCATCC
