>Addgene plasmid #27236 | pEF-BOS RIG-I | addgene partial sequence | sequence record 81222 | EF1a-F 5'-TCAAGCCTCAGACAGTGGTTC-3'
TTTTTCTTCCATTTCAGGTGTCGTGAGGAATTCTCTAGAGATCCCTCGACCTCGAGATGACCACCGAGCA
GCGACGCAGCCTGCAAGCCTTCCAGGATTATATCCGGAAGACCCTGGACCCTACCTACATCCTGAGCTAC
ATGGCCCCCTGGTTTAGGGAGGAAGAGGTGCAGTATATTCAGGCTGAGAAAAACAACAAGGGCCCAATGG
AGGCTGCCACACTTTTTCTCAAGTTCCTGTTGGAGCTCCAGGAGGAAGGCTGGTTCCGTGGCTTTTTGGA
TGCCCTAGACCATGCAGGTTATTCTGGACTTTATGAAGCCATTGAAAGTTGGGATTTCAAAAAAATTGAA
AAGTTGGAGGAGTATAGATTACTTTTAAAACGTTTACAACCAGAATTTAAAACCAGAATTATCCCAACCG
ATATCATTTCTGATCTGTCTGAATGTTTAATTAATCAGGAATGTGAAGAAATTCTACAGATTTGCTCTAC
TAAGGGGATGATGGCAGGTGCAGAGAAATTGGTGGAATGCCTTCTCAGATCAGACAAGGAAAACTGGCCC
AAAACTTTGAAACTTGCTTTGGAGAAAGAAAGGAACAAGTTCAGTGAACTGTGGATTGTAGAGAAAGGTA
TAAAAGATGTTGAAACAGAAGATCTTGAGGATAAGATGGAAACTTCTGACATACAGATTTTCTACCAAGA
AGATCCAGAATGCCAGAATCTTAGTGAGAATTCATGTCCACCTTCAGAAGTGTCTGATACAAACTTGTAC
AGCCCATTTAAACCAAGAAATTACCAATTAGAGCTTGCTTTGCCTGCTATGAAAGGAAAAAACACAATAA
TATGTGCTCCTACAGGTTGTGGAAAAACCTTTGTTTCACTGCTTATATGTGAACATCATCTTAAAAAATT
CCCACAAGGACAAAAGGGGAAAGTTGTCTTTTTTGCGAATCAGATCCCAGTGTATGAACAGCAGAAATCT
GTATTCTCAAAATACTTTGAAAGACATGGGTATAGAGTTACAGGCATTTCTGGAGCAACAGCTGAGAATG
TCCCAGTGGAACAGATTGTTGAGAACAATGACATCATCAT
